Addgene plasmid #53287: pAC-ZEAXipi
Purpose: Contains crtE, idi, crtI, crtY, crtB, and crtZ genes of Erwinia herbicola (Pantoea agglomerans) Eho10 and thereby produces zeaxanthin in E. coli
Depositing lab: Francis X Cunningham Jr. Depositing organization: University of Maryland, College Park. Publication: A portfolio of plasmids for identification and analysis of carotenoid pathway enzymes: Adonis aestivalis as a case study. Cunningham FX Jr, Gantt E. Photosynth Res. 2007 May;92(2):245-59. Epub 2007 Jul 17. 10.1007/s11120-007-9210-0 PubMed 17634749.
Backbone
  Vector backbone: pAC-EHER
  Backbone manufacturer: Francis X. Cunningham, Jr.
  Backbone size w/o insert (bp): 13581
  Total vector size (bp): 10040
  Modifications to backbone: pAC-EHER was digested with DrdI and partially digested with BsaI, and a resulting 10.64 kB fragment was gel-purified, blunted with the Klenow enzyme, and ligated to give pAC-EHER10.6 (unpublished). This latter plasmid was then digested with SphI, partially digested with DraIII, the ends were made blunt with the Klenow enzyme, and a gel-purified 10.04 kB fragment was then ligated to give pAC-ZEAXipi.
  Vector type: low copy number bacterial cloning vector
Growth in bacteria
  Bacterial resistance: Chloramphenicol, 25 μg/mL
  Growth temperature: 30°C
  Growth strain: Top10
  Growth instructions: Grow liquid cultures on a platform shaker at 28 degrees Celsius in darkness for 2-3 days for best zeaxanthin production, or grow on agar plates at room temperature for 3-7 days.
  Copy number: Low Copy
Gene/Insert
  Gene/Insert name: crtE, idi, crtY, crtI, crtB, crtZ (alt name: idi also known as ORF6)
  Species: Erwinia herbicola Eho10
  GenBank ID: M87280.1
  Promoter: endogenous promoters
  Cloning method: Restriction Enzyme; 5′ cloning site SphI (destroyed during cloning); 3′ cloning site DraIII (destroyed during cloning)
  Sequencing primers: 5′ none; 3′ none
Terms and licenses: Academic/Nonprofit Terms; Industry Terms: Not Available to Industry
Depositor comments: For better yield of low copy number pAC-based plasmids, grow liquid cultures on a platform shaker at ca. 30 degrees Celsius. When cultures reach early stationary phase, dilute 2-fold with growth medium, add spectinomycin (150 mg/liter), and "amplify" for several hours before harvest. For plasmid selection and maintenance in E. coli, use chloramphenicol at 30 mg/liter.
How to cite: pAC-ZEAXipi was a gift from Francis X Cunningham Jr (Addgene plasmid # 53287 ; http://n2t.net/addgene:53287 ; RRID:Addgene_53287)
