[The description below was written by a language model from this plasmid's Addgene catalogue record and pLannotate feature annotations shown in this document.]
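Description:
pAC-ZEAXipi is a low-copy bacterial plasmid of about 10 kb that makes E. coli accumulate the carotenoid zeaxanthin. It derives from pAC-EHER, a larger plasmid carrying the carotenoid gene cluster of Erwinia herbicola (Pantoea agglomerans) Eho10. Two successive rounds of restriction digestion, blunting and religation trimmed that parent to its present size, and the second round destroyed the SphI and DraIII sites used. The feature table shows a p15A origin of replication, which is compatible with ColE1-type plasmids, so a second plasmid can be maintained in the same cell. Selection is by chloramphenicol, through a chloramphenicol acetyltransferase gene driven by its own cat promoter. A tet promoter with a truncated tetracycline resistance gene and an IS1 fragment are also annotated, presumably as backbone remnants.

The payload is a set of carotenoid genes expressed from their endogenous promoters. crtE makes geranylgeranyl diphosphate, and idi (also called ORF6, annotated as fni) is an isopentenyl diphosphate isomerase that supplies isoprenoid precursors. crtB forms phytoene, crtI desaturates it to lycopene, and crtY cyclises lycopene to beta-carotene. crtZ, encoded on the opposite strand, hydroxylates beta-carotene to zeaxanthin. Only fragments of crtX, the zeaxanthin glucosyltransferase, are annotated between idi and crtY. This is consistent with its disruption by the deletions, so the pathway stops at zeaxanthin rather than proceeding to its glucosides. A partial metC-like reading frame flanks the cluster.

The plasmid belongs to a portfolio built for identifying and analysing carotenoid pathway enzymes. In such work, a zeaxanthin-accumulating E. coli host typically serves as a substrate background for testing candidate genes carried on a compatible plasmid.
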