Features (pLannotate 1.2.2; 16 found; start..end, strand, type, name):
    220..322     -  promoter       cat promoter: promoter of the E. coli cat gene encoding chloramphenicol acetyltransferase
    443..586     +  mobile_element IS1 (fragment): prokaryotic transposable element IS1
    705..760     -  rep_origin     RSF ori (fragment): Plasmids containing the RSF 1030 origin of replication can be propagated in E. coli cells that contain additional plasmids with compatible origins.
    848..1393    -  rep_origin     p15A ori: Plasmids containing the medium-copy-number p15A origin of replication can be propagated in E. coli cells that contain a second plasmid with the ColE1 origin.
   1505..1533    +  promoter       tet promoter: E. coli promoter for tetracycline efflux protein gene
   1581..1874    +  CDS            TcR (fragment): tetracycline efflux protein; tet; confers resistance to tetracycline
   1993..2913    +  CDS            crtE: CRTE_PSEVU - Experimental evidence at protein level: Swiss-Prot protein existence level 1. Catalyzes the condensation of farnesyl diphosphate (FPP) and isopentenyl diphosphate (IPP) to yield geranylgeranyl diphosphate (GGPP) needed for biosynthesis of carotenoids and diterpenes. From Pseudescherichia vulneris (Escherichia vulneris).
   2979..4019    +  CDS            fni: IDI2_PSEVU - Protein inferred from homology: Swiss-Prot protein existence level 3. Involved in the biosynthesis of isoprenoids. Catalyzes the 1,3-allylic rearrangement of the homoallylic substrate isopentenyl (IPP) to its allylic isomer, dimethylallyl diphosphate (DMAPP). From Pseudescherichia vulneris (Escherichia vulneris).
   4019..4081    +  CDS            crtX (fragment): CRTX_PSEVU - Also known as ugt101. Experimental evidence at protein level: Swiss-Prot protein existence level 1. Catalyzes the glycosylation reaction which converts zeaxanthin to zeaxanthin bis(beta-D-glucoside). The reaction proceeds in two steps with the monoglucoside as an intermediate. From Pseudescherichia vulneris (Escherichia vulneris).
   4081..4656    +  CDS            crtX (fragment): CRTX_PSEVU - Also known as ugt101. Experimental evidence at protein level: Swiss-Prot protein existence level 1. Catalyzes the glycosylation reaction which converts zeaxanthin to zeaxanthin bis(beta-D-glucoside). The reaction proceeds in two steps with the monoglucoside as an intermediate. From Pseudescherichia vulneris (Escherichia vulneris).
   4659..5813    +  CDS            crtY: CRTY_PSEVU - Experimental evidence at protein level: Swiss-Prot protein existence level 1. Catalyzes the cyclization reaction which converts lycopene to beta-carotene. From Pseudescherichia vulneris (Escherichia vulneris).
   5813..7285    +  CDS            crtI: CRTI_PANAN - Experimental evidence at protein level: Swiss-Prot protein existence level 1. Converts 15-cis-phytoene into all-trans-lycopene via the intermediary of all-trans-phytofluene, all-trans-zeta-carotene and all- trans-neurosporene, by the introduction of four double bonds. From Pantoea ananas (Erwinia uredovora).
   7288..8211    +  CDS            crtB: CRTB_PANAN - Experimental evidence at protein level: Swiss-Prot protein existence level 1. Involved in the biosynthesis of carotenoids. Catalyzes the condensation of two molecules of geranylgeranyl diphosphate (GGPP) to give prephytoene diphosphate (PPPP) and the subsequent rearrangement of the cyclopropylcarbinyl intermediate to yield the 15-cis-phytoene isomer. From Pantoea ananas (Erwinia uredovora).
   8156..8683    -  CDS            crtZ: CRTZ_PSEVU - Also known as crtH. Protein inferred from homology: Swiss-Prot protein existence level 3. Catalyzes the hydroxylation reaction from beta-carotene to zeaxanthin. From Pseudescherichia vulneris (Escherichia vulneris).
   8779..9543    -  CDS            metC (fragment): METC_COXBU - Experimental evidence at protein level: Swiss-Prot protein existence level 1. Catalyzes the cleavage of cystathionine to homocysteine, pyruvate and ammonia during methionine biosynthesis. From Coxiella burnetii (strain RSA 493 / Nine Mile phase I).
   9601..219     -  CDS            CmR (across the origin): chloramphenicol acetyltransferase; cat; confers resistance to chloramphenicol
>Addgene plasmid #53287 | pAC-ZEAXipi | depositor full sequence | sequence record 82991 | pAC-ZEAXipi sequence 10041 bps
GAATTCCGGATGAGCATTCATCAGGCGGGCAAGAATGTGAATAAAGGCCGGATAAAACTTGTGCTTATTT
TTCTTTACGGTCTTTAAAAAGGCCGTAATATCCAGCTGAACGGTCTGGTTATAGGTACATTGAGCAACTG
ACTGAAATGCCTCAAAATGTTCTTTACGATGCCATTGGGATATATCAACGGTGGTATATCCAGTGATTTT
TTTCTCCATTTTAGCTTCCTTAGCTCCTGAAAATCTCGATAACTCAAAAAATACGCCCGGTAGTGATCTT
ATTTCATTATGGTGAAAGTTGGAACCTCTTACGTGCCGATCAACGTCTCATTTTCGCCAAAAGTTGGCCC
AGGGCTTCCCGGTATCAACAGGGACACCAGGATTTATTTATTCTGCGAAGTGATCTTCCGTCACAGGTAT
TTATTCGGCGCAAAGTGCGTCGGGTGATGCTGCCAACTTACTGATTTAGTGTATGATGGTGTTTTTGAGG
TGCTCCAGTGGCTTCTGTTTCTATCAGCTGTCCCTCCTGTTCAGCTACTGACGGGGTGGTGCGTAACGGC
AAAAGCACCGCCGGACATCAGCGCTAGCGGAGTGTATACTGGCTTACTATGTTGGCACTGATGAGGGTGT
CAGTGAAGTGCTTCATGTGGCAGGAGAAAAAAGGCTGCACCGGTGCGTCAGCAGAATATGTGATACAGGA
TATATTCCGCTTCCTCGCTCACTGACTCGCTACGCTCGGTCGTTCGACTGCGGCGAGCGGAAATGGCTTA
CGAACGGGGCGGAGATTTCCTGGAAGATGCCAGGAAGATACTTAACAGGGAAGTGAGAGGGCCGCGGCAA
AGCCGTTTTTCCATAGGCTCCGCCCCCCTGACAAGCATCACGAAATCTGACGCTCAAATCAGTGGTGGCG
AAACCCGACAGGACTATAAAGATACCAGGCGTTTCCCCCTGGCGGCTCCCTCGTGCGCTCTCCTGTTCCT
GCCTTTCGGTTTACCGGTGTCATTCCGCTGTTATGGCCGCGTTTGTCTCATTCCACGCCTGACACTCAGT
TCCGGGTAGGCAGTTCGCTCCAAGCTGGACTGTATGCACGAACCCCCCGTTCAGTCCGACCGCTGCGCCT
TATCCGGTAACTATCGTCTTGAGTCCAACCCGGAAAGACATGCAAAAGCACCACTGGCAGCAGCCACTGG
TAATTGATTTAGAGGAGTTAGTCTTGAAGTCATGCGCCGGTTAAGGCTAAACTGAAAGGACAAGTTTTGG
TGACTGCGCTCCTCCAAGCCAGTTACCTCGGTTCAAAGAGTTGGTAGCTCAGAGAACCTTCGAAAAACCG
CCCTGCAAGGCGGTTTTTTCGTTTTCAGAGCAAGAGATTACGCGCAGACCAAAACGATCTCAAGAAGATC
ATCTTATTAATCAGATAAAATATTTCTAGATTTCAGTGCAATTTATCTCTTCAAATGTAGCACCTGAAGT
CAGCCCCATACGATATAAGTTGTAATTCTCATGTTTGACAGCTTATCATCGATAAGCTTTAATGCGGTAG
TTTATCACAGTTAAATTGCTAACGCAGTCAGGCACCGTGTATGAAATCTAACAATGCGCTCATCGTCATC
CTCGGCACCGTCACCCTGGATGCTGTAGGCATAGGCTTGGTTATGCCGGTACTGCCGGGCCTCTTGCGGG
ATATCGTCCATTCCGACAGCATCGCCAGTCACTATGGCGTGCTGCTAGCGCTATATGCGTTGATGCAATT
TCTATGCGCACCCGTTCTCGGAGCACTGTCCGACCGCTTTGGCCGCCGCCCAGTCCTGCTCGCTTCGCTA
CTTGGAGCCACTATCGACTACGCGATCATGGCGACCACACCCGTCCTGTGGATCTAAAGGCACAGCGTCT
CATGCTTCGCACAATGTAAAACTGCTTCAGAACCTGGCGAGAGCTATCCGCGCGGTCTACGGTTAACTGA
TACTAAAAGACAATTCAGCGGGTAACCTTGCAATGGTGAGTGGCAGTAAAGCGGGCGTTTCGCCTCATCG
CGAAATAGAAGTAATGAGACAATCCATTGACGATCACCTGGCTGGCCTGTTACCTGAAACCGACAGCCAG
GATATCGTCAGCCTTGCGATGCGTGAAGGCGTCATGGCACCCGGTAAACGGATCCGTCCGCTGCTGATGC
TGCTGGCCGCCCGCGACCTCCGCTACCAGGGCAGTATGCCTACGCTGCTCGATCTCGCCTGCGCCGTTGA
ACTGACCCATACCGCGTCGCTGATGCTCGACGACATGCCCTGCATGGACAACGCCGAGCTGCGCCGCGGT
CAGCCCACTACCCACAAAAAATTTGGTGAGAGCGTGGCGATCCTTGCCTCCGTTGGGCTGCTCTCTAAAG
CCTTTGGTCTGATCGCCGCCACCGGCGATCTGCCGGGGGAGAGGCGTGCCCAGGCGGTCAACGAGCTCTC
TACCGCCGTGGGCGTGCAGGGCCTGGTACTGGGGCAGTTTCGCGATCTTAACGATGCCGCCCTCGACCGT
ACCCCTGACGCTATCCTCAGCACCAACCACCTCAAGACCGGCATTCTGTTCAGCGCGATGCTGCAGATCG
TCGCCATTGCTTCCGCCTCGTCGCCGAGCACGCGAGAGACGCTGCACGCCTTCGCCCTCGACTTCGGCCA
GGCGTTTCAACTGCTGGACGATCTGCGTGACGATCACCCGGAAACCGGTAAAGATCGCAATAAGGACGCG
GGAAAATCGACGCTGGTCAACCGGCTGGGCGCAGACGCGGCCCGGCAAAAGCTGCGCGAGCATATTGATT
CCGCCGACAAACACCTCACTTTTGCCTGTCCGCAGGGCGGCGCCATCCGACAGTTTATGCATCTGTGGTT
TGGCCATCACCTTGCCGACTGGTCACCGGTCATGAAAATCGCCTGATACCGCCCTTTTGGGTTCAAGCAG
TACATAACGATGGAACCACATTACAGGAGTAGTGATGAATGAAGGACGAGCGCCTTGTTCAGCGTAAGAA
CGATCATCTGGATATCGTTCTCGACCCCCGTCGCGCCGTAACTCAGGCTAGCGCAGGTTTTGAGCGCTGG
CGCTTTACCCACTGCGCCCTGCCAGAGCTGAATTTTAGCGACATCACGCTGGAAACCACCTTCCTGAATC
GGCAGCTACAGGCTCCGCTGCTGATCAGCTCCATGACCGGCGGCGTTGAGCGCTCGCGCCATATCAACCG
CCACCTCGCCGAGGCGGCGCAGGTGCTAAAAATTGCGATGGGGGTGGGCTCCCAGCGCGTCGCCATTGAG
AGCGACGCGGGCTTAGGGCTGGATAAAACCCTGCGGCAGCTGGCTCCGGACGTGCCGCTGCTGGCGAACC
TCGGCGCGGCGCAGCTGACCGGCAGAAAAGGTATTGATTACGCCCGACGGGCCGTGGAGATGATCGAGGC
GGATGCGCTGATTGTGCACCTAAACCCGCTGCAGGAGGCGCTACAGCCCGGCGGCGATCGCGACTGGCGC
GGACGGCTGGCGGCTATTGAAACTCTGGTCCGCGAGCTGCCCGTTCCGCTGGTGGTGAAAGAGGTGGGAG
CCGGTATCTCCCGAACCGTGGCCGGGCAGCTGATCGATGCCGGCGTTACCGTGATTGACGTCGCGGGCGC
GGGCGGCACCAGCTGGGCCGCCGTTGAAGGCGAGCGGGCGGCCACCGAGCAGCAGCGCAGCGTGGCCAAC
GTCTTTGCCGACTGGGGGATCCCCACCGCTGAGGCGCTGGTTGACATTGCCGAGGCCTGGCCGCAGATGC
CCCTTATTGCCTCGGGCGGGATTAAAAACGGCGTCGACGCGGCGAAAGCGCTGCGGCTCGGCGCGTGCAT
GGTAGGGCAGGCCGCCGCCGTGCTCGGCAGCGCAGGCGTCTCCACGGAGAAGGTGATCGATCACTTCAAC
GTGATTATTGAGCAGCTGCGGGTGGCCTGCTTCTGCACCGGCAGCCGCAGCCTGAGCGATCTAAAGCAGG
CTGATATCCGCTATGTGCGGGATACGCCATGAGCCATTTTGCCATTGTGGCACCGCCGCTCTACAGTCAT
GCGGTGGCGCTGCATGCCCTGTGGGAGCACTGCGCTATCAGCCGCCGCCGCAGGTAGAACGCTCGCCACG
CAGCACGCCGCGGATCTTTGCCTCGCTGGGCACCCTCCAGGGCCACCGTCTACGCCTGTTTCAGAAGATC
GCCCGCGCCTGTGCCAGCGTGGGGGCGGAGGTGACCATTGCCCACTGCGATGGCCTGACGCCCGCCCAGG
CCGACTCGCTCTACGCCTGCGGCGCGACGGAGGTGGTCAGCTTTGTCGACCAGCCGCGCTACGTTGCCGA
GGCTAATCTGGTGATCACCCACGGCGGTCTCAATACCGTACTGGATGCGCTGGCTGCCGCGACGCCGGTG
CTGGCGGTGCCACTCTCTTTCGACCAGCCCGCCGTGGCTGCCCGGCTGGTCTATAACGGGCTGGGTCGCC
GGGTATCGCGCTTTGCCAGACAGCAGACGCTGGCGGATGAGATTGCCCAACTGCTGGGGGATGAGACGCT
GCATCAGCGTCTGGCGACGGCCCGCCAGCAGCTTAACGACGCCGGGGGCACGCCCCGTGCGGCGACCCTG
ATTGAACAGGCCATAGCAGGGAGTGAGAGCGTATCGTGAGGGATCTGATTTTAGTCGGCGGCGGCCTGGC
CAACGGGCTGATCGCCTGGCGTCTGCGCCAGCGCTACCCGCAGCTTAACCTGCTGCTGATCGAGGCCGGG
GAGCAGCCCGGCGGGAACCATACCTGGTCATTCCATGAAGACGATCTGACTCCCGGGCAGCACGCCTGGC
TGGCCCCGCTGGTGGCCCACGCCTGGCCGGGCTATGAGGTGCAGTTTCCCGATCTTCGCCGTCGCCTCGC
GCGCGGCTACTACTCCATTACCTCAGAGCGCTTTGCCGAGGCCCTGCATCAGGCGCTGGGGGAGAACATC
TGGCTAAACTGTTCGGTGAGCGAGGTGTTACCCAATAGCGTGCGCCTTGCCAACGGTGAGGCGCTGCTTG
CCGGAGCGGTGATTGACGGACGCGGCGTGACCGCCAGTTCGGCGATGCAAACCGGCTATCAGCTCTTTCT
TGGTCAGCAGTGGCGGCTGACACAGCCCCACGGCCTGACCGTACCGATCCTGATGGATGCCACGGTGGCG
CAGCAGCAGGGCTATCGCTTTGTCTACACGCTGCCGCTCTCCGCCGACACGCTGCTGATCGAGGATACGC
GCTACGCCAATGTCCCGCAGCGTGATGATAATGCCCTACGCCAGACGGTTACCGACTATGCTCACAGCAA
AGGGTGGCAGCTGGCCCAGCTTGAACGCGAGGAGACCGGCTGTCTGCCGATTACCCTGGCGGGTGACATC
CAGGCTCTGTGGGCCGATGCGCCGGGCGTGCCGCGCTCGGGAATGCGGGCTGGGCTATTTCACCCTACCA
CTGGCTATTCGCTGCCGCTGGCGGTGGCCCTTGCCGACGCGATTGCCGACAGCCCGCGGCTGGGCAGCGT
TCCGCTCTATCAGCTCACCCGGCAGTTTGCCGAACGCCACTGGCGCAGGCAGGGATTCTTCCGCCTGCTG
AACCGGATGCTTTTCCTGGCCGGGCGCGAGGAGAACCGCTGGCGGGTGATGCAGCGCTTTTATGGGCTGC
CGGAGCCCACCGTAGAGCGCTTTTACGCCGGTCGGCTCTCTCTCTTTGATAAGGCCCGCATTTTGACGGG
CAAGCCACCGGTTCCGCTGGGCGAAGCCTGGCGGGCGGCGCTGAACCATTTTCCTGACAGACGAGATAAA
GGATGAAAAAAACCGTTGTGATTGGCGCAGGCTTTGGTGGCCTGGCGCTGGCGATTCGCCTGCAGGCGGC
AGGGATCCCAACCGTACTGCTGGAGCAGCGGGACAAGCCCGGCGGTCGGGCCTACGTCTGGCATGACCAG
GGCTTTACCTTTGACGCCGGGCCGACGGTGATCACCGATCCTACCGCGCTTGAGGCGCTGTTCACCCTGG
CCGGCAGGCGCATGGAGGATTACGTCAGGCTGCTGCCGGTAAAACCCTTCTACCGACTCTGCTGGGAGTC
CGGGAAGACCCTCGACTATGCTAACGACAGCGCCGAGCTTGAGGCGCAGATTACCCAGTTCAACCCCCGC
GACGTCGAGGGCTACCGGCGCTTTCTGGCTTACTCCCAGGCGGTATTCCAGGAGGGATATTTGCGCCTCG
GCAGCGTGCCGTTCCTCTCTTTTCGCGACATGCTGCGCGCCGGGCCGCAGCTGCTTAAGCTCCAGGCGTG
GCAGAGCGTCTACCAGTCGGTTTCGCGCTTTATTGAGGATGAGCATCTGCGGCAGGCCTTCTCGTTCCAC
TCCCTGCTGGTAGGCGGCAACCCCTTCACCACCTCGTCCATCTACACCCTGATCCACGCCCTTGAGCGGG
AGTGGGGGGTCTGGTTCCCTGAGGGCGGCACCGGGGCGCTGGTGAACGGCATGGTGAAGCTGTTTACCGA
TCTGGGCGGGGAGATCGAACTCAACGCCCGGGTCGAAGAGCTGGTGGTGGCCGATAACCGCGTAAGCCAG
GTCCGGCTGGCGGATGGTCGGATCTTTGACACCGACGCCGTAGCCTCGAACGCTGACGTGGTGAACACCT
ATAAAAAGCTGCTCGGCCACCATCCGGTGGGGCAGAAGCGGGCGGCAGCGCTGGAGCGCAAGAGCATGAG
CAACTCGCTGTTTGTGCTCTACTTCGGCCTGAACCAGCCTCATTCCCAGCTGGCGCACCATACCATCTGT
TTTGGTCCCCGCTACCGGGAGCTGATCGACGAGATCTTTACCGGCAGCGCGCTGGCGGATGACTTCTCGC
TCTACCTGCACTCGCCCTGCGTGACCGATCCCTCGCTCGCGCCTCCCGGCTGCGCCAGCTTCTACGTGCT
GGCCCCGGTGCCGCATCTTGGCAACGCGCCGCTGGACTGGGCGCAGGAGGGGCCGAAGCTGCGCGACCGC
ATCTTTGACTACCTTGAAGAGCGCTATATGCCCGGCCTGCGTAGCCAGCTGGTGACCCAGCGGATCTTTA
CCCCGGCAGACTTCCACGACACGCTGGATGCGCATCTGGGATCGGCCTTCTCCATCGAGCCGCTGCTGAC
CCAAAGCGCCTGGTTCCGCCCGCACAACCGCGACAGCGACATTGCCAACCTCTACCTGGTGGGCGCAGGT
ACTCACCCTGGGGCGGGCATTCCTGGCGTAGTGGCCTCGGCGAAAGCCACCGCCAGCCTGATGATTGAGG
ATCTGCAATGAGCCAACCGCCGCTGCTTGACCACGCCACGCAGACCATGGCCAACGGCTCGAAAAGTTTT
GCCACCGCTGCGAAGCTGTTCGACCCGGCCACCCGCCGTAGCGTGCTGATGCTCTACACCTGGTGCCGCC
ACTGCGATGACGTCATTGACGACCAGACCCACGGCTTCGCCAGCGAGGCCGCGGCGGAGGAGGAGGCCAC
CCAGCGCCTGGCCCGGCTGCGCACGCTGACCCTGGCGGCGTTTGAAGGGGCCGAGATGCAGGATCCGGCC
TTCGCTGCCTTTCAGGAGGTGGCGCTGACCCACGGTATTACGCCCCGCATGGCGCTCGATCACCTCGACG
GCTTTGCGATGGACGTGGCTCAGACCCGCTATGTCACCTTTGAGGATACGCTGCGCTACTGCTATCACGT
GGCGGGCGTGGTGGGTCTGATGATGGCCAGGGTGATGGGCGTGCGGGATGAGCGGGTGCTGGATCGCGCC
TGCGATCTGGGGCTGGCCTTCCAGCTGACGAATATCGCCCGGGATATTATTGACGATGCGGCTATTGACC
GCTGCTATCTGCCCGCCGAGTGGCTGCAGGATGCCGGGCTGACCCCGGAGAACTATGCCGCGCGGGAGAA
TCGGGCCGCGCTGGCGCGGGTGGCGGAGCGGCTTATTGATGCCGCAGAGCCGTACTACATCTCCTCCCAG
GCCGGGCTACACGATCTGCCGCCGCGCTGCGCCTGGGCGATCGCCACCGCCCGCAGCGTCTACCGGGAGA
TCGGTATTAAGGTAAAAGCGGCGGGAGGCAGCGCCTGGGATCGCCGCCAGCACACCAGCAAAGGTGAAAA
AATTGCCATGCTGATGGCGGCACCGGGGCAGGTTATTCGGGCGAAGACGACGAGGGTGACGCCGCGTCCG
GCCGGTCTTTGGCAGCGTCCCGTTTAGGCGGGCGGCCATGACGTTCACGCAGGATCGCCTGTAGGTCGGC
AGGCTTGCGGGCGTAAATAAAACCGAAGGAGACGCAGCCCTCCCGGCCGCGCACCGCGTGGTGCAGGCGG
TGGGCGACGTAGAGCCGCTTCAGGTAGCCCCGGCGCGGGATCCAGTGGAAGGGCCAGCGCTGATGCACCA
GACCGTCGTGCACCAGGAAGTAGAGCAGGCCATAGACCGTCATGCCGCAGCCAATCCACTGCAGGGGCCA
AACGCCCGCCGTGCCCACGGCAATCAGCGCGATAGCCACCCCGGCAAACACCACCGCAAAGAGATCGTTT
AGCTCAAATACGCCCTTGCGCGGGGTATGGTGTGACTCATGCCAGCGCCATCCCCAGCCGTGCATAATGT
AGCGGTGGGTAAACGCGGCGATGCCCTCCATCGCAATAACGCTCAAGATGACGATTAAACTATTTACTAG
CATAGCGGTGCGCGCTCCTGCGACTCAGACTGGCTTAATCAAAACCCTTAGCCTCTAAGCATAGTCGCAA
TCGCAGGCGGCGCGCATCGGTATCAGGCCAGAGCCTGCTGCAGATCCGCCAGCAGATCCTTCTCATCCTC
AATGCCCACCGACAGGCGGATCAGCTGCGGCGTAATGCCGTTCGCCAGGCGCTGCGCCAGCGGGATCGAG
GCGTGGGTCATACTGAACGGCTGGCTCACCAGGCTCTCAACGCCGCCCAGGCTCTCAGCGAGGGTAAACA
GCTTCAGTTTACTGATCACCTCTGCCGCACGCTGGTCGTCGCCTTTGATCACGATGGAGATCATGCCGCC
CGGCTGAGCCATCTGCTGGCGCGCGAGGGCATACTGCGGGTGGGATGTCAGCCACGGGAACCAGACTTTC
TCGACCTGCGGCTGCTGCTCAAGCCAGCGGGCCAGCGCCAGGGCGTTGCTGCTGTGGCGCTCGATGCGCA
GGGCGAGGGTGCGGATCCCGCGCAGGGTCAGGAAGCTGCTGAACGGATCGAGCACGCCGCCCACCGCATT
TTGCAGGTAGCCCAGCTTCTCCGCCAGCGCCGGACGATCGCCCACCACCGCCAGCCCGGCGACCACGTCG
GAGTGGCCGTTGAGGTATTTGGTGGCCGAGTGCACCACGATATCAAAGCCCAGCGTCAGCGGGCGGTGGA
TCAGCGGCGAGGCAAAGGTATTATCTGCCACGCTAATCACGTTATGACGGCGGGCGATCTCAGCGATAGC
CGCCAGGTCCGCCAGCTTCAACAGCGGGTTGGTGGGGGTCTCTACCCGGGTCGAATTTGCTTTCGAATTT
CTGCCATTCATCCGCTTATTATCACTTATTCAGGCGTAGCAACCAGGCGTTTAAGGGCACCAATAACTGC
CTTAAAAAAATTACGCCCCGCCCTGCCACTCATCGCAGTACTGTTGTAATTCATTAAGCATTCTGCCGAC
ATGGAAGCCATCACAGACGGCATGATGAACCTGAATCGCCAGCGGCATCAGCACCTTGTCGCCTTGCGTA
TAATATTTGCCCATGGTGAAAACGGGGGCGAAGAAGTTGTCCATATTGGCCACGTTTAAATCAAAACTGG
TGAAACTCACCCAGGGATTGGCTGAGACGAAAAACATATTCTCAATAAACCCTTTAGGGAAATAGGCCAG
GTTTTCACCGTAACACGCCACATCTTGCGAATATATGTGTAGAAACTGCCGGAAATCGTCGTGGTATTCA
CTCCAGAGCGATGAAAACGTTTCAGTTTGCTCATGGAAAACGGTGTAACAAGGGTGAACACTATCCCATA
TCACCAGCTCACCGTCTTTCATTGCCATACG
