>Addgene plasmid #53287 | pAC-ZEAXipi | addgene partial sequence | sequence record 91446 | pBRforBam 5'-CTTGGAGCCACTATCGAC-3'
GCGTCTCATGCTTCGCACAATGTAAAACTGCTTCAGAACCTGGCGAGAGCTATCCGCGCGGTCTACGGTT
AACTGATACTAAAAGACAATTCAGCGGGTAACCTTGCAATGGTGAGTGGCAGTAAAGCGGGCGTTTCGCC
TCATCGCGAAATAGAAGTAATGAGACAATCCATTGACGATCACCTGGCTGGCCTGTTACCTGAAACCGAC
AGCCAGGATATCGTCAGCCTTGCGATGCGTGAAGGCGTCATGGCACCCGGTAAACGGATCCGTCCGCTGC
TGATGCTGCTGGCCGCCCGCGACCTCCGCTACCAGGGCAGTATGCCTACGCTGCTCGATCTCGCCTGCGC
CGTTGAACTGACCCATACCGCGTCGCTGATGCTCGACGACATGCCCTGCATGGACAACGCCGAGCTGCGC
CGCGGTCAGCCCACTACCCACAAAAAATTTGGTGAGAGCGTGGCGATCCTTGCCTCCGTTGGGCTGCTCT
CTAAAGCCTTTGGTCTGATCGCCGCCACCGGCGATCTGCCGGGGGAGAGGCGTGCCCAGGCGGTCAACGA
GCTCTCTACCGCCGTGGGCGTGCAGGGCCTGGTACTGGGGCAGTTTCGCGATCTTAACGATGCCGCCCTC
GACCGTACCCCTGACGCTATCCTCAGCACCAACCACC
