>Addgene plasmid #53287 | pAC-ZEAXipi | addgene partial sequence | sequence record 92810 | CAT-F 5'-GTTTGTGATGGCTTCCATGTC-3'
TACTGCGATGAGTGGCAGGGCGGGGCGTAATTTTTTTAAGGCAGTTATTGGTGCCCTTAAACGCCTGGTT
GCTACGCCTGAATAAGTGATAATAAGCGGATGAATGGCAGAAATTCGAAAGCAAATTCGACCCGGGTAGA
GACCCCCACCAACCCGCTGTTGAAGCTGGCGGACCTGGCGGCTATCGCTGAGATCGCCCGCCGTCATAAC
GTGATTAGCGTGGCAGATAATACCTTTGCCTCGCCGCTGATCCACCGCCCGCTGACGCTGGGCTTTGATA
TCGTGGTGCACTCGGCCACCAAATACCTCAACGGCCACTCCGACGTGGTCGCCGGGCTGGCGGTGGTGGG
CGATCGTCCGGCGCTGGCGGAGAAGCTGGGCTACCTGCAAAATGCGGTGGGCGGCGTGCTCGATCCGTTC
AGCAGCTTCCTGACCCTGCGCGGGATCCGCACCCTCGCCCTGCGCATCGAGCGCCACAGCAGCAACGCCC
TGGCGCTGGCCCGCTGGCTTGAGCAGCAGCCGCAGGTCGAGAAAGTCTGGTTCCCGTGGCTGACATCCCA
CCCGCAGTATGCCCTCGCGCGCCAGCAGATGGCTCAGCCGGGCGGCATGATCTCCATCGTGATCAAAGGC
GACGACCAGCGTGCGGCAGAGGTGATCAGT
