>Addgene plasmid #53287 | pAC-ZEAXipi | addgene partial sequence | sequence record 92815 | crtI-R 5'-cgccaatcacaacggttt-3'
TGCGGGCCTTATCAAAGAGAGAGAGCCGACCGGCGTAAAAGCGCTCTACGGTGGGCTCCGGCAGCCCATA
AAAGCGCTGCATCACCCGCCAGCGGTTCTCCTCGCGCCCGGCCAGGAAAAGCATCCGGTTCAGCAGGCGG
AAGAATCCCTGCCTGCGCCAGTGGCGTTCGGCAAACTGCCGGGTGAGCTGATAGAGCGGAACGCTGCCCA
GCCGCGGGCTGTCGGCAATCGCGTCGGCAAGGGCCACCGCCAGCGGCAGCGAATAGCCAGTGGTAGGGTG
AAATAGCCCAGCCCGCATTCCCGAGCGCGGCACGCCCGGCGCATCGGCCCACAGAGCCTGGATGTCACCC
GCCAGGGTAATCGGCAGACAGCCGGTCTCCTCGCGTTCAAGCTGGGCCAGCTGCCACCCTTTGCTGTGAG
CATAGTCGGTAACCGTCTGGCGTAGGGCATTATCATCACGCTGCGGGACATTGGCGTA
