>Addgene plasmid #53287 | pAC-ZEAXipi | addgene partial sequence | sequence record 92818 | crtI-F 5'-cgacattgccaacctctacc-3'
GGCGGGCATTCCTGGCGTAGTGGCCTCGGCGAAAGCCACCGCCAGCCTGATGATTGAGGATCTGCAATGA
GCCAACCGCCGCTGCTTGACCACGCCACGCAGACCATGGCCAACGGCTCGAAAAGTTTTGCCACCGCTGC
GAAGCTGTTCGACCCGGCCACCCGCCGTAGCGTGCTGATGCTCTACACCTGGTGCCGCCACTGCGATGAC
GTCATTGACGACCAGACCCACGGCTTCGCCAGCGAGGCCGCGGCGGAGGAGGAGGCCACCCAGCGCCTGG
CCCGGCTGCGCACGCTGACCCTGGCGGCGTTTGAAGGGGCCGAGATGCAGGATCCGGCCTTCGCTGCCTT
TCAGGAGGTGGCGCTGACCCACGGTATTACGCCCCGCATGGCGCTCGATCACCTCGACGGCTTTGCGATG
GACGTGGCTCAGACCCGCTATG
