>Addgene plasmid #53287 | pAC-ZEAXipi | addgene partial sequence | sequence record 92821 | crtE-F 5'-atctgtggtttggccatca-3'
ATCGCCTGATACCGCCCTTTTGGGTTCAAGCAGTACATAACGATGGAACCACATTACAGGAGTAGTGATG
AATGAAGGACGAGCGCCTTGTTCAGCGTAAGAACGATCATCTGGATATCGTTCTCGACCCCCGTCGCGCC
GTAACTCAGGCTAGCGCAGGTTTTGAGCGCTGGCGCTTTACCCACTGCGCCCTGCCAGAGCTGAATTTTA
GCGACATCACGCTGGAAACCACCTTCCTGAATCGGCAGCTACAGGCTCCGCTGCTGATCAGCTCCATGAC
CGGCGGCGTTGAGCGCTCGCGCCATATCAACCGCCACCTCGCCGAGGCGGCGCAGGTGCTAAAAATTGCG
ATGGGGGTGGGCTCCCAGCGCGTCGCCATTGAGAGCGACGCGGGCTTAGGGCTGGATAAAACCCTGCGGC
AGCTGGCTCCGGACGTGCCGCTGCTGGCGAACCTCGGCGCGGCGCAGCTGACCGGCAGAAAAGGTATTGA
TTACGCCCGACGGGCCGTGGAGATGATCGAGGCGGATGCGCTGATTGTGCACCTAAACCCGCTGCAGGAG
GCGCTACAGCCCGGCGGCGATCGCGACTGGCGCGGACGGCTGGCGGCTATTGAAACTCTGGTCCGCGAGC
TGCCCGTTCCGCTGGTGGTGAAAGAGGTGGGAGCCGGTATCTCCCGAACCGTGGCCGGGCAGCTGATCGA
TGCCGGCGTTACCGTGATTGACGTC
